Addgene plasmid #245235: pEF myc-SHP2(Q510K)
Purpose: Mammalian expression of myc-tagged full-length SHP2
Depositing lab: Neel Shah. Depositing organization: Columbia University. Publication: Proximity-labeling proteomics reveals remodeled interactomes and altered localization of pathogenic SHP2 variants. van Vlimmeren AE, Tang LC, Jiang Z, Iyer A, Voleti R, Krismer K, Gaublomme JT, Jovanovic M, Shah NH. bioRxiv [Preprint]. 2025 Mar 21:2025.02.26.640373. doi: 10.1101/2025.02.26.640373. PubMed 40661614.
Backbone
  Vector backbone: pEF
  Vector type: Mammalian Expression
Growth in bacteria
  Bacterial resistance: Ampicillin, 100 μg/mL
  Growth temperature: 37°C
  Growth strain: DH5alpha
  Copy number: High Copy
Gene/Insert
  Gene/Insert name: SHP2 full-length
  Species: H. sapiens (human)
  Mutation: Q510K
  Tag / fusion protein: myc (N terminal on insert)
  Cloning method: Gibson Cloning
Terms and licenses: Academic/Nonprofit Terms; Industry Terms: Not Available to Industry
How to cite: pEF myc-SHP2(Q510K) was a gift from Neel Shah (Addgene plasmid # 245235 ; http://n2t.net/addgene:245235 ; RRID:Addgene_245235)
