[The description below was written by a language model from this plasmid's Addgene catalogue record and pLannotate feature annotations shown in this document.]
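Description:
pEF myc-SHP2(Q510K) is a 7,568-nt mammalian expression plasmid built on a pEF backbone. It produces full-length human SHP2, the protein tyrosine phosphatase encoded by PTPN11, carrying the Q510K substitution and an N-terminal myc epitope tag. In bacteria it is maintained at high copy through a ColE1/pUC-type origin and selected with ampicillin via the β-lactamase gene and its native promoter. An f1 origin is also present, which can support single-stranded DNA production.

The expression cassette is driven by the strong constitutive human EF-1α promoter, followed by a T7 promoter. The PTPN11 coding sequence is terminated by the bovine growth hormone polyadenylation signal. The myc tag itself was not picked up as a separate feature in the annotation, but the catalogue entry places it at the N terminus of the insert, consistent with the unannotated gap upstream of the PTPN11 match. The insert was introduced by Gibson cloning. A second cassette places the blasticidin S deaminase gene under tandem SV40 early and bacterial EM7 promoters with an SV40 polyadenylation signal, which would allow blasticidin selection in mammalian cells as well as in E. coli. Short fragments annotated as bleomycin-resistance, small t antigen, CMV enhancer, lacI and bom sequences appear to be backbone remnants rather than functional elements.

SHP2 acts downstream of receptor and cytoplasmic tyrosine kinases and positively regulates MAPK signalling. The stated purpose is mammalian expression of myc-tagged full-length SHP2. The associated study concerns the interactomes and localization of pathogenic SHP2 variants, which suggests this plasmid serves to express and detect the Q510K variant in cultured cells.
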