Features (pLannotate 1.2.2; 22 found; start..end, strand, type, name):
     28..80      -  misc_feature   bom (fragment): basis of mobility region from pBR322
    235..253     +  enhancer       CMV enhancer (fragment): human cytomegalovirus immediate early enhancer
    278..344     +  CDS            small t antigen (fragment): SV40 (simian virus 40) small t antigen
    351..1529    +  promoter       EF-1α promoter: strong constitutive promoter for human elongation factor EF-1α
   1546..1564    +  promoter       T7 promoter: promoter for bacteriophage T7 RNA polymerase
   1734..3512    +  CDS            PTPN11: PTN11_HUMAN - Also known as PTP2C, SHPTP2. Experimental evidence at protein level: Swiss-Prot protein existence level 1. Acts downstream of various receptor and cytoplasmic protein tyrosine kinases to participate in the signal transduction from the cell surface to the nucleus (PubMed:10655584, PubMed:18559669, PubMed:18829466, PubMed:26742426, PubMed:28074573). Positively regulates MAPK signal transduction pathway (PubMed:28074573). Dephosphorylates GAB1, ARHGAP35 and EGFR (PubMed:28074573). Dephosphorylates ROCK2 at 'Tyr-722' resulting in stimulation of its RhoA binding activity (PubMed:18559
   3541..3765    +  polyA_signal   bGH poly(A) signal: bovine growth hormone polyadenylation signal
   3769..3790    +  promoter       SV40 promoter (fragment): SV40 enhancer and early promoter
   3811..4239    +  rep_origin     f1 ori (sequence partly withheld): f1 bacteriophage origin of replication; arrow indicates direction of (+) strand synthesis
   4253..4582    +  promoter       SV40 promoter: SV40 enhancer and early promoter
   4630..4677    +  promoter       EM7 promoter: synthetic bacterial promoter&nbsp
   4696..5094    +  CDS            BSD: blasticidin S deaminase; Aspergillus terreus BSD; confers resistance to blasticidin
   5095..5122    +  CDS            BleoR (fragment): antibiotic-binding protein; Sh ble from Streptoalloteichus hindustanus; confers resistance to bleomycin, phleomycin, and Zeocin™
   5132..5257    +  CDS            ble (fragment): BLE_KLEPN - Experimental evidence at protein level: Swiss-Prot protein existence level 1. Binding protein with a strong affinity to the bleomycin family of antibiotics. Binds to CL990; an antimitotic-antibiotic compound. From Klebsiella pneumoniae.
   5252..5373    +  polyA_signal   SV40 poly(A) signal: SV40 polyadenylation signal
   5446..5462    -  protein_bind   lac operator: The lac repressor binds to the lac operator to inhibit transcription in E. coli. This inhibition can be relieved by adding lactose or isopropyl-β-D-thiogalactopyranoside (IPTG). lac repressor encoded by lacI
   5470..5500    -  promoter       lac promoter: promoter for the E. coli lac operon
   5515..5536    -  protein_bind   CAP binding site: CAP binding activates transcription in the presence of cAMP. E. coli catabolite activator protein
   5549..5641    -  CDS            lacI (fragment): lac repressor; lacI; The lac repressor binds to the lac operator to inhibit transcription in E. coli. This inhibition can be relieved by adding lactose or isopropyl-β-D-thiogalactopyranoside (IPTG).
   5813..6401    -  rep_origin     ori: high-copy-number ColE1/pMB1/pBR322/pUC origin of replication
   6572..7432    -  CDS            AmpR: β-lactamase; bla; confers resistance to ampicillin, carbenicillin, and related antibiotics
   7433..7537    -  promoter       AmpR promoter: bla
>Addgene plasmid #245235 | pEF myc-SHP2(Q510K) | addgene full sequence | sequence record 488340 | Addgene NGS Result
GACGGATCGGGAGATCTCCCGATCCCCTATGGTGCACTCTCAGTACAATCTGCTCTGATGCCGCATAGTT
AAGCCAGTATCTGCTCCCTGCTTGTGTGTTGGAGGTCGCTGAGTAGTGCGCGAGCAAAATTTAAGCTACA
ACAAGGCAAGGCTTGACCGACAATTGCATGAAGAATCTGCTTAGGGTTAGGCGTTTTGCGCTGCTTCGCG
ATGTACGGGCCAGATATACGCGTTGACATTGATTATTGACTAGGCTTTTGCAAAAAGCTTTGCAAAGATG
GATAAAGTTTTAAACAGAGAGGAATCTTTGCAGCTAATGGACCTTCTAGGTCTTGAAAGGAGTGGGAATT
GGCTCCGGTGCCCGTCAGTGGGCAGAGCGCACATCGCCCACAGTCCCCGAGAAGTTGGGGGGAGGGGTCG
GCAATTGAACCGGTGCCTAGAGAAGGTGGCGCGGGGTAAACTGGGAAAGTGATGTCGTGTACTGGCTCCG
CCTTTTTCCCGAGGGTGGGGGAGAACCGTATATAAGTGCAGTAGTCGCCGTGAACGTTCTTTTTCGCAAC
GGGTTTGCCGCCAGAACACAGGTAAGTGCCGTGTGTGGTTCCCGCGGGCCTGGCCTCTTTACGGGTTATG
GCCCTTGCGTGCCTTGAATTACTTCCACCTGGCTGCAGTACGTGATTCTTGATCCCGAGCTTCGGGTTGG
AAGTGGGTGGGAGAGTTCGAGGCCTTGCGCTTAAGGAGCCCCTTCGCCTCGTGCTTGAGTTGAGGCCTGG
CCTGGGCGCTGGGGCCGCCGCGTGCGAATCTGGTGGCACCTTCGCGCCTGTCTCGCTGCTTTCGATAAGT
CTCTAGCCATTTAAAATTTTTGATGACCTGCTGCGACGCTTTTTTTCTGGCAAGATAGTCTTGTAAATGC
GGGCCAAGATCTGCACACTGGTATTTCGGTTTTTGGGGCCGCGGGCGGCGACGGGGCCCGTGCGTCCCAG
CGCACATGTTCGGCGAGGCGGGGCCTGCGAGCGCGGCCACCGAGAATCGGACGGGGGTAGTCTCAAGCTG
GCCGGCCTGCTCTGGTGCCTGGCCTCGCGCCGCCGTGTATCGCCCCGCCCTGGGCGGCAAGGCTGGCCCG
GTCGGCACCAGTTGCGTGAGCGGAAAGATGGCCGCTTCCCGGCCCTGCTGCAGGGAGCTCAAAATGGAGG
ACGCGGCGCTCGGGAGAGCGGGCGGGTGAGTCACCCACACAAAGGAAAAGGGCCTTTCCGTCCTCAGCCG
TCGCTTCATGTGACTCCACGGAGTACCGGGCGCCGTCCAGGCACCTCGATTAGTTCTCGAGCTTTTGGAG
TACGTCGTCTTTAGGTTGGGGGGAGGGGTTTTATGCGATGGAGTTTCCCCACACTGAGTGGGTGGAGACT
GAAGTTAGGCCAGCTTGGCACTTGATGTAATTCTCCTTGGAATTTGCCCTTTTTGAGTTTGGATCTTGGT
TCATTCTCAAGCCTCAGACAGTGGTTCAAAGTTTTTTTCTTCCATTTCAGGTGTCGTGAGGAATTAGCTT
GGTACTAATACGACTCACTATAGGGAGACCCAAGCTGGCTAGGTAAGCTTGGTACCGAGCTCGGATCCAC
TAGTCCAGTGTGGTGGAATTCTGCAGATATCCAGCACAGTGGCGGCCGCTCGAGTCTAGAGGGCCCTTCA
CCATGGAACAAAAACTCATCTCAGAAGAGGATCTGGGAGGGCAGTCTGGGCAGATGACATCGCGGAGATG
GTTTCACCCAAATATCACTGGTGTGGAGGCAGAAAACCTACTGTTGACAAGAGGAGTTGATGGCAGTTTT
TTGGCAAGGCCTAGTAAAAGTAACCCTGGAGACTTCACACTTTCCGTTAGAAGAAATGGAGCTGTCACCC
ACATCAAGATTCAGAACACTGGTGATTACTATGACCTGTATGGAGGGGAGAAATTTGCCACTTTGGCTGA
GTTGGTCCAGTATTACATGGAACATCACGGGCAATTAAAAGAGAAGAATGGAGATGTCATTGAGCTTAAA
TATCCTCTGAACTGTGCAGATCCTACCTCTGAAAGGTGGTTTCATGGACATCTCTCTGGGAAAGAAGCAG
AGAAATTATTAACTGAAAAAGGAAAACATGGTAGTTTTCTTGTACGAGAGAGCCAGAGCCACCCTGGAGA
TTTTGTTCTTTCTGTGCGCACTGGTGATGACAAAGGGGAGAGCAATGACGGCAAGTCTAAAGTGACCCAT
GTTATGATTCGCTGTCAGGAACTGAAATACGACGTTGGTGGAGGAGAACGGTTTGATTCTTTGACAGATC
TTGTGGAACATTATAAGAAGAATCCTATGGTGGAAACATTGGGTACAGTACTACAACTCAAGCAGCCCCT
TAACACGACTCGTATAAATGCTGCTGAAATAGAAAGCAGAGTTCGAGAACTAAGCAAATTAGCTGAGACC
ACAGATAAAGTCAAACAAGGCTTTTGGGAAGAATTTGAGACACTACAACAACAGGAGTGCAAACTTCTCT
ACAGCCGAAAAGAGGGTCAAAGGCAAGAAAACAAAAACAAAAATAGATATAAAAACATCCTGCCCTTTGA
TCATACCAGGGTTGTCCTACACGATGGTGATCCCAATGAGCCTGTTTCAGATTACATCAATGCAAATATC
ATCATGCCTGAATTTGAAACCAAGTGCAACAATTCAAAGCCCAAAAAGAGTTACATTGCCACACAAGGCT
GCCTGCAAAACACGGTGAATGACTTTTGGCGGATGGTGTTCCAAGAAAACTCCCGAGTGATTGTCATGAC
AACGAAAGAAGTGGAGAGAGGAAAGAGTAAATGTGTCAAATACTGGCCTGATGAGTATGCTCTAAAAGAA
TATGGCGTCATGCGTGTTAGGAACGTCAAAGAAAGCGCCGCTCATGACTATACGCTAAGAGAACTTAAAC
TTTCAAAGGTTGGACAAGGGAATACGGAGAGAACGGTCTGGCAATACCACTTTCGGACCTGGCCGGACCA
CGGCGTGCCCAGCGACCCTGGGGGCGTGCTGGACTTCCTGGAGGAGGTGCACCATAAGCAGGAGAGCATC
ATGGATGCAGGGCCGGTCGTGGTGCACTGCAGTGCTGGAATTGGCCGGACAGGGACGTTCATTGTGATTG
ATATTCTTATTGACATCATCAGAGAGAAAGGTGTTGACTGCGATATTGACGTTCCCAAAACCATCCAGAT
GGTGCGGTCTCAGAGGTCAGGGATGGTCCAGACAGAAGCAAAGTACCGATTTATCTATATGGCGGTCCAG
CATTATATTGAAACACTACAGCGCAGGATTGAAGAAGAGCAGAAAAGCAAGAGGAAAGGGCACGAATATA
CAAATATTAAGTATTCTCTAGCGGACCAGACGAGTGGAGATCAGAGCCCTCTCCCGCCTTGTACTCCAAC
GCCACCCTGTGCAGAAATGAGAGAAGACAGTGCTAGAGTCTATGAAAACGTGGGCCTGATGCAACAGCAG
AAAAGTTTCAGATAGGTTTAAACCCGCTGATCAGCCTCGACTGTGCCTTCTAGTTGCCAGCCATCTGTTG
TTTGCCCCTCCCCCGTGCCTTCCTTGACCCTGGAAGGTGCCACTCCCACTGTCCTTTCCTAATAAAATGA
GGAAATTGCATCGCATTGTCTGAGTAGGTGTCATTCTATTCTGGGGGGTGGGGTGGGGCAGGACAGCAAG
GGGGAGGATTGGGAAGACAATAGCAGGCATGCTGGGGATGCGGTGGGCTCTATGGCTTCTGAGGCGGAAA
GAACCAGCTGGGGCTCTAGGGGGTATCCCC
[124 nt withheld, positions 3811-3934]
C
[91 nt withheld, positions 3936-4026]
A
[49 nt withheld, positions 4028-4076]
CCTTTGACGTTGGAGTCCACGTTCTTT
[37 nt withheld, positions 4104-4140]
ACCCTATCTCGGTCTATTCTTTTGATTTATAAGGGATTTTGCCGATTTCGGCCTATTGGTTAAAAAATGA
GCTGATTTAACAAAAATTTAACGCGAATTAATTCTGTGGAATGTGTGTCAGTTAGGGTGTGGAAAGTCCC
CAGGCTCCCCAGCAGGCAGAAGTATGCAAAGCATGCATCTCAATTAGTCAGCAACCAGGTGTGGAAAGTC
CCCAGGCTCCCCAGCAGGCAGAAGTATGCAAAGCATGCATCTCAATTAGTCAGCAACCATAGTCCCGCCC
CTAACTCCGCCCATCCCGCCCCTAACTCCGCCCAGTTCCGCCCATTCTCCGCCCCATGGCTGACTAATTT
TTTTTATTTATGCAGAGGCCGAGGCCGCCTCTGCCTCTGAGCTATTCCAGAAGTAGTGAGGAGGCTTTTT
TGGAGGCCTAGGCTTTTGCAAAAAGCTCCCGGGAGCTTGTATATCCATTTTCGGATCTGATCAGCACGTG
TTGACAATTAATCATCGGCATAGTATATCGGCATAGTATAATACGACAAGGTGAGGAACTAAACCATGGC
CAAGCCTTTGTCTCAAGAAGAATCCACCCTCATTGAAAGAGCAACGGCTACAATCAACAGCATCCCCATC
TCTGAAGACTACAGCGTCGCCAGCGCAGCTCTCTCTAGCGACGGCCGCATCTTCACTGGTGTCAATGTAT
ATCATTTTACTGGGGGACCTTGTGCAGAACTCGTGGTGCTGGGCACTGCTGCTGCTGCGGCAGCTGGCAA
CCTGACTTGTATCGTCGCGATCGGAAATGAGAACAGGGGCATCTTGAGCCCCTGCGGACGGTGCCGACAG
GTGCTTCTCGATCTGCATCCTGGGATCAAAGCCATAGTGAAGGACAGTGATGGACAGCCGACGGCAGTTG
GGATTCGTGAATTGCTGCCCTCTGGTTATGTGTGGGAGGGCTAAGCACTTCGTGGCCGAGGAGCAGGACT
GACACGTGCTACGAGATTTCGATTCCACCGCCGCCTTCTATGAAAGGTTGGGCTTCGGAATCGTTTTCCG
GGACGCCGGCTGGATGATCCTCCAGCGCGGGGATCTCATGCTGGAGTTCTTCGCCCACCCCAACTTGTTT
ATTGCAGCTTATAATGGTTACAAATAAAGCAATAGCATCACAAATTTCACAAATAAAGCATTTTTTTCAC
TGCATTCTAGTTGTGGTTTGTCCAAACTCATCAATGTATCTTATCATGTCTGTATACCGTCGACCTCTAG
CTAGAGCTTGGCGTAATCATGGTCATAGCTGTTTCCTGTGTGAAATTGTTATCCGCTCACAATTCCACAC
AACATACGAGCCGGAAGCATAAAGTGTAAAGCCTGGGGTGCCTAATGAGTGAGCTAACTCACATTAATTG
CGTTGCGCTCACTGCCCGCTTTCCAGTCGGGAAACCTGTCGTGCCAGCTGCATTAATGAATCGGCCAACG
CGCGGGGAGAGGCGGTTTGCGTATTGGGCGCTCTTCCGCTTCCTCGCTCACTGACTCGCTGCGCTCGGTC
GTTCGGCTGCGGCGAGCGGTATCAGCTCACTCAAAGGCGGTAATACGGTTATCCACAGAATCAGGGGATA
ACGCAGGAAAGAACATGTGAGCAAAAGGCCAGGAACCGTAAAAAGGCCGCGTTGCTGGCGTTTTTCCATA
GGCTCCGCCCCCCTGACGAGCATCACAAAAATCGACGCTCAAGTCAGAGGTGGCGAAACCCGACAGGACT
ATAAAGATACCAGGCGTTTCCCCCTGGAAGCTCCCTCGTGCGCTCTCCTGTTCCGACCCTGCCGCTTACC
GGATACCTGTCCGCCTTTCTCCCTTCGGGAAGCGTGGCGCTTTCTCATAGCTCACGCTGTAGGTATCTCA
GTTCGGTGTAGGTCGTTCGCTCCAAGCTGGGCTGTGTGCACGAACCCCCCGTTCAGCCCGACCGCTGCGC
CTTATCCGGTAACTATCGTCTTGAGTCCAACCCGGTAAGACACGACTTATCGCCACTGGCAGCAGCCACT
GGTAACAGGATTAGCAGAGCGAGGTATGTAGGCGGTGCTACAGAGTTCTTGAAGTGGTGGCCTAACTACG
GCTACACTAGAAGAACAGTATTTGGTATCTGCGCTCTGCTGAAGCCAGTTACCTTCGGAAAAAGAGTTGG
TAGCTCTTGATCCGGCAAACAAACCACCGCTGGTAGCGGTGGTTTTTTTGTTTGCAAGCAGCAGATTACG
CGCAGAAAAAAAGGATCTCAAGAAGATCCTTTGATCTTTTCTACGGGGTCTGACGCTCAGTGGAACGAAA
ACTCACGTTAAGGGATTTTGGTCATGAGATTATCAAAAAGGATCTTCACCTAGATCCTTTTAAATTAAAA
ATGAAGTTTTAAATCAATCTAAAGTATATATGAGTAAACTTGGTCTGACAGTTACCAATGCTTAATCAGT
GAGGCACCTATCTCAGCGATCTGTCTATTTCGTTCATCCATAGTTGCCTGACTCCCCGTCGTGTAGATAA
CTACGATACGGGAGGGCTTACCATCTGGCCCCAGTGCTGCAATGATACCGCGAGACCCACGCTCACCGGC
TCCAGATTTATCAGCAATAAACCAGCCAGCCGGAAGGGCCGAGCGCAGAAGTGGTCCTGCAACTTTATCC
GCCTCCATCCAGTCTATTAATTGTTGCCGGGAAGCTAGAGTAAGTAGTTCGCCAGTTAATAGTTTGCGCA
ACGTTGTTGCCATTGCTACAGGCATCGTGGTGTCACGCTCGTCGTTTGGTATGGCTTCATTCAGCTCCGG
TTCCCAACGATCAAGGCGAGTTACATGATCCCCCATGTTGTGCAAAAAAGCGGTTAGCTCCTTCGGTCCT
CCGATCGTTGTCAGAAGTAAGTTGGCCGCAGTGTTATCACTCATGGTTATGGCAGCACTGCATAATTCTC
TTACTGTCATGCCATCCGTAAGATGCTTTTCTGTGACTGGTGAGTACTCAACCAAGTCATTCTGAGAATA
GTGTATGCGGCGACCGAGTTGCTCTTGCCCGGCGTCAATACGGGATAATACCGCGCCACATAGCAGAACT
TTAAAAGTGCTCATCATTGGAAAACGTTCTTCGGGGCGAAAACTCTCAAGGATCTTACCGCTGTTGAGAT
CCAGTTCGATGTAACCCACTCGTGCACCCAACTGATCTTCAGCATCTTTTACTTTCACCAGCGTTTCTGG
GTGAGCAAAAACAGGAAGGCAAAATGCCGCAAAAAAGGGAATAAGGGCGACACGGAAATGTTGAATACTC
ATACTCTTCCTTTTTCAATATTATTGAAGCATTTATCAGGGTTATTGTCTCATGAGCGGATACATATTTG
AATGTATTTAGAAAAATAAACAAATAGGGGTTCCGCGCACATTTCCCCGAAAAGTGCCACCTGACGTC
